Addgene plasmid #10865: p4489 Flag-betaTrCP
Depositing lab: Peter Howley. Depositing organization: Harvard Medical School. Publication: Harnessing the ubiquitination machinery to target the degradation of specific cellular proteins. Zhou P, Bogacki R, McReynolds L, Howley PM. Mol Cell. 2000 Sep . 6(3):751-6. 10.1016/S1097-2765(00)00074-5 PubMed 11030355.
Backbone
  Vector backbone: pcDNA3
  Backbone manufacturer: Invitrogen
  Backbone size w/o insert (bp): 5446
  Vector type: Mammalian Expression
  Selectable markers: Neomycin (select with G418)
Growth in bacteria
  Bacterial resistance: Ampicillin, 100 μg/mL
  Growth temperature: 37°C
  Growth strain: DH5alpha
  Copy number: High Copy
Gene/Insert
  Gene/Insert name: betaTrCP
  Species: H. sapiens (human)
  Entrez Gene: BTRC (a.k.a. BETA-TRCP, FBW1A, FBXW1, FBXW1A, FWD1, bTrCP, bTrCP1, betaTrCP)
  Tag / fusion protein: Flag (N terminal on insert)
  Cloning method: Restriction Enzyme
  Sequencing primers: 5′ CMV-F; 3′ BGH-rev
Terms and licenses: Academic/Nonprofit Terms; Industry Terms: Not Available to Industry
How to cite: p4489 Flag-betaTrCP was a gift from Peter Howley (Addgene plasmid # 10865 ; http://n2t.net/addgene:10865 ; RRID:Addgene_10865)
