[The description below was written by a language model from this plasmid's Addgene catalogue record and pLannotate feature annotations shown in this document.]
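Description:
p4489 Flag-betaTrCP is a mammalian expression plasmid built on the pcDNA3 backbone that carries human betaTrCP (BTRC, also called FBW1A/FBXW1A) with an N-terminal FLAG epitope tag. The sequenced construct is about 7.1 kb. In bacteria it is maintained as a high-copy plasmid through a ColE1/pUC-type origin and selected with ampicillin via the β-lactamase gene. An f1 origin is also present, which in principle allows single-stranded DNA production. For selection in mammalian cells, an SV40 early promoter drives the neomycin phosphotransferase gene, terminated by the SV40 polyadenylation signal, conferring G418 resistance. The remaining small annotated fragments (bom, lac promoter/operator region, lacI, ble and a short LTR-like match) are likely backbone remnants or short sequence matches, not functional parts of the design.

The expression cassette consists of the human cytomegalovirus immediate early enhancer and promoter, followed by the FLAG tag fused in front of the BTRC coding sequence, and ends with the bovine growth hormone polyadenylation signal. T7 and SP6 promoters flank the insert, as is standard for pcDNA3, and can serve for in vitro transcription or as sequencing sites. The feature table annotates the BTRC region as a fragment of the reference protein, so the insert may not match the reference isoform over its full length; the record does not clarify this.

BetaTrCP is the F-box substrate recognition subunit of an SCF (SKP1-CUL1-F-box) E3 ubiquitin ligase, binding phosphorylated targets and directing their ubiquitination and proteasomal degradation. The plasmid allows constitutive expression of the tagged protein in mammalian cells, with FLAG enabling detection or immunoprecipitation. The associated publication concerns harnessing the ubiquitination machinery to degrade specific cellular proteins.
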