Features (pLannotate 1.2.2; 22 found; start..end, strand, type, name):
     28..80      -  misc_feature   bom (fragment): basis of mobility region from pBR322
    235..614     +  enhancer       CMV enhancer: human cytomegalovirus immediate early enhancer
    615..818     +  promoter       CMV promoter: human cytomegalovirus (CMV) immediate early promoter
    814..847     +  LTR            5' LTR (truncated) (fragment): truncated 5' long terminal repeat (LTR) from HIV-1
    863..881     +  promoter       T7 promoter: promoter for bacteriophage T7 RNA polymerase
    925..944     +  CDS            FLAG (fragment): FLAG® epitope tag, followed by an enterokinase cleavage site
    949..2652    +  CDS            BTRC (fragment): FBW1A_HUMAN - Also known as BTRCP, FBW1A, FBXW1A. Experimental evidence at protein level: Swiss-Prot protein existence level 1. Substrate recognition component of a SCF (SKP1-CUL1-F-box protein) E3 ubiquitin-protein ligase complex which mediates the ubiquitination and subsequent proteasomal degradation of target proteins. Recognizes and binds to phosphorylated target proteins (PubMed:10066435, PubMed:10497169, PubMed:10644755, PubMed:10835356, PubMed:11238952, PubMed:11359933, PubMed:11994270, PubMed:12791267, PubMed:12902344, PubMed:14603323, PubMed:14681206, PubMed:14988407, PubMed:15448698,
   2690..2708    -  promoter       SP6 promoter: promoter for bacteriophage SP6 RNA polymerase
   2734..2958    +  polyA_signal   bGH poly(A) signal: bovine growth hormone polyadenylation signal
   2962..2983    +  promoter       SV40 promoter (fragment): SV40 enhancer and early promoter
   3004..3432    +  rep_origin     f1 ori (sequence partly withheld): f1 bacteriophage origin of replication; arrow indicates direction of (+) strand synthesis
   3446..3775    +  promoter       SV40 promoter: SV40 enhancer and early promoter
   3842..4633    +  CDS            neo: KKA2_KLEPN - Also known as kan, nptII. Experimental evidence at protein level: Swiss-Prot protein existence level 1. Resistance to kanamycin, neomycin, paromomycin, ribostamycin, butirosin and gentamicin B. From Klebsiella pneumoniae.
   4657..4815    +  CDS            ble (fragment): BLE_KLEPN - Experimental evidence at protein level: Swiss-Prot protein existence level 1. Binding protein with a strong affinity to the bleomycin family of antibiotics. Binds to CL990; an antimitotic-antibiotic compound. From Klebsiella pneumoniae.
   4810..4931    +  polyA_signal   SV40 poly(A) signal: SV40 polyadenylation signal
   5004..5020    -  protein_bind   lac operator: The lac repressor binds to the lac operator to inhibit transcription in E. coli. This inhibition can be relieved by adding lactose or isopropyl-β-D-thiogalactopyranoside (IPTG). lac repressor encoded by lacI
   5028..5058    -  promoter       lac promoter: promoter for the E. coli lac operon
   5073..5094    -  protein_bind   CAP binding site: CAP binding activates transcription in the presence of cAMP. E. coli catabolite activator protein
   5107..5199    -  CDS            lacI (fragment): lac repressor; lacI; The lac repressor binds to the lac operator to inhibit transcription in E. coli. This inhibition can be relieved by adding lactose or isopropyl-β-D-thiogalactopyranoside (IPTG).
   5382..5970    -  rep_origin     ori: high-copy-number ColE1/pMB1/pBR322/pUC origin of replication
   6141..7001    -  CDS            AmpR: β-lactamase; bla; confers resistance to ampicillin, carbenicillin, and related antibiotics
   7002..7106    -  promoter       AmpR promoter: bla
>Addgene plasmid #10865 | p4489 Flag-betaTrCP | addgene full sequence | sequence record 132811 | Addgene NGS Result
GACGGATCGGGAGATCTCCCGATCCCCTATGGTGCACTCTCAGTACAATCTGCTCTGATGCCGCATAGTT
AAGCCAGTATCTGCTCCCTGCTTGTGTGTTGGAGGTCGCTGAGTAGTGCGCGAGCAAAATTTAAGCTACA
ACAAGGCAAGGCTTGACCGACAATTGCATGAAGAATCTGCTTAGGGTTAGGCGTTTTGCGCTGCTTCGCG
ATGTACGGGCCAGATATACGCGTTGACATTGATTATTGACTAGTTATTAATAGTAATCAATTACGGGGTC
ATTAGTTCATAGCCCATATATGGAGTTCCGCGTTACATAACTTACGGTAAATGGCCCGCCTGGCTGACCG
CCCAACGACCCCCGCCCATTGACGTCAATAATGACGTATGTTCCCATAGTAACGCCAATAGGGACTTTCC
ATTGACGTCAATGGGTGGAGTATTTACGGTAAACTGCCCACTTGGCAGTACATCAAGTGTATCATATGCC
AAGTACGCCCCCTATTGACGTCAATGACGGTAAATGGCCCGCCTGGCATTATGCCCAGTACATGACCTTA
TGGGACTTTCCTACTTGGCAGTACATCTACGTATTAGTCATCGCTATTACCATGGTGATGCGGTTTTGGC
AGTACATCAATGGGCGTGGATAGCGGTTTGACTCACGGGGATTTCCAAGTCTCCACCCCATTGACGTCAA
TGGGAGTTTGTTTTGGCACCAAAATCAACGGGACTTTCCAAAATGTCGTAACAACTCCGCCCCATTGACG
CAAATGGGCGGTAGGCGTGTACGGTGGGAGGTCTATATAAGCAGAGCTCTCTGGCTAACTAGAGAACCCA
CTGCTTACTGGCTTATCGAAATTAATACGACTCACTATAGGGAGACCCAAGCTTGGTACCGAGCTCGGAT
CCGCCACCATGGACTACAAGGACGACGATGACAAAGATGACCCGGCCGAGGCGGTGCTGCAAGAGAAGGC
ACTCAAGTTTATGAATTCCTCAGAGAGAGAAGACTGTAATAATGGCGAACCCCCTAGGAAGATAATACCA
GAGAAGAATTCACTTAGACAGACATACAACAGCTGTGCCAGACTCTGCTTAAACCAAGAAACAGTATGTT
TAGCAAGCACTGCTATGAAGACTGAGAATTGTGTGGCCAAAACAAAACTTGCCAATGGCACTTCCAGTAT
GATTGTGCCCAAGCAACGGAAACTCTCAGCAAGCTATGAAAAGGAAAAGGAACTGTGTGTCAAATACTTT
GAGCAGTGGTCAGAGTCAGATCAAGTGGAATTTGTGGAACATCTTATATCCCAAATGTGTCATTACCAAC
ATGGGCACATAAACTCGTATCTTAAACCTATGTTGCAGAGAGATTTCATAACTGCTCTGCCAGCTCGGGG
ATTGGATCATATTGCTGAGAACATTCTGTCATACCTGGATGCCAAATCACTATGTGCTGCTGAACTTGTG
TGCAAGGAATGGTACCGAGTGACCTCTGATGGCATGCTGTGGAAGAAGCTTATCGAGAGAATGGTCAGGA
CAGATTCTCTGTGGAGAGGCCTGGCGGAACGAAGAGGATGGGGACAGTATTTATTCAAAAACAAACCTCC
TGACGGGAATGCTCCTCCCAACTCTTTTTATAGAGCACTTTATCCTAAAATTATACAAGACATTGAGACA
ATAGAATCTAATTGGAGATGTGGAAGACATAGTTTACAGAGAATTCACTGCCGAAGTGAAACAAGCAAAG
GAGTTTACTGTTTACAGTATGATGATCAGAAAATAGTAAGCGGCCTTCGAGACAACACAATCAAGATCTG
GGATAAAAACACATTGGAATGCAAGCGAATTCTCACAGGCCATACAGGTTCAGTCCTCTGTCTCCAGTAT
GATGAGAGAGTGATCATAACAGGATCATCGGATTCCACGGTCAGAGTGTGGGATGTAAATACAGGTGAAA
TGCTAAACACGTTGATTCACCATTGTGAAGCAGTTCTGCACTTGCGTTTCAATAATGGCATGATGGTGAC
CTGCTCCAAAGATCGTTCCATTGCTGTATGGGATATGGCCTCCCCAACTGACATTACCCTCCGGAGGGTG
CTGGTCGGACACCGAGCTGCTGTCAATGTTGTAGACTTTGATGACAAGTACATTGTTTCTGCATCTGGGG
ATAGAACTATAAAGGTATGGAACACAAGTACTTGTGAATTTGTAAGGACCTTAAATGGACACAAACGAGG
CATTGCCTGTTTGCAGTACAGGGACAGGCTGGTAGTGAGTGGCTCATCTGACAACACTATCAGATTATGG
GACATAGAATGTGGTGCATGTTTACGAGTGTTAGAAGGCCATGAGGAATTGGTGCGTTGTATTCGATTTG
ATAACAAGAGGATAGTCAGTGGGGCCTATGATGGAAAAATTAAAGTGTGGGATCTTGTGGCTGCTTTGGA
CCCCCGTGCTCCTGCAGGGACACTCTGTCTACGGACCCTTGTGGAGCATTCCGGAAGAGTTTTTCGACTA
CAGTTTGATGAATTCCAGATTGTCAGTAGTTCACATGATGACACAATCCTCATCTGGGACTTCCTAAATG
ATCCAGCTGCCCAAGCTGAACCCCCCCGTTCCCCTTCTCGAACATACACCTACATCTCCAGATAAGCGGC
CGCTCGAGCATGCATCTAGAGGGCCCTATTCTATAGTGTCACCTAAATGCTAGAGCTCGCTGATCAGCCT
CGACTGTGCCTTCTAGTTGCCAGCCATCTGTTGTTTGCCCCTCCCCCGTGCCTTCCTTGACCCTGGAAGG
TGCCACTCCCACTGTCCTTTCCTAATAAAATGAGGAAATTGCATCGCATTGTCTGAGTAGGTGTCATTCT
ATTCTGGGGGGTGGGGTGGGGCAGGACAGCAAGGGGGAGGATTGGGAAGACAATAGCAGGCATGCTGGGG
ATGCGGTGGGCTCTATGGCTTCTGAGGCGGAAAGAACCAGCTGGGGCTCTAGGGGGTATCCCC
[124 nt withheld, positions 3004-3127]
C
[91 nt withheld, positions 3129-3219]
A
[49 nt withheld, positions 3221-3269]
CCTTTGACGTTGGAGTCCACGTTCTTT
[37 nt withheld, positions 3297-3333]
ACCCTATCTCGGTCTATTCTTTTGATTTATAAGGGATTTTGCCGATTTCGGCCTATTGGTTAAAAAATGA
GCTGATTTAACAAAAATTTAACGCGAATTAATTCTGTGGAATGTGTGTCAGTTAGGGTGTGGAAAGTCCC
CAGGCTCCCCAGCAGGCAGAAGTATGCAAAGCATGCATCTCAATTAGTCAGCAACCAGGTGTGGAAAGTC
CCCAGGCTCCCCAGCAGGCAGAAGTATGCAAAGCATGCATCTCAATTAGTCAGCAACCATAGTCCCGCCC
CTAACTCCGCCCATCCCGCCCCTAACTCCGCCCAGTTCCGCCCATTCTCCGCCCCATGGCTGACTAATTT
TTTTTATTTATGCAGAGGCCGAGGCCGCCTCTGCCTCTGAGCTATTCCAGAAGTAGTGAGGAGGCTTTTT
TGGAGGCCTAGGCTTTTGCAAAAAGCTCCCGGGAGCTTGTATATCCATTTTCGGATCTGATCAAGAGACA
GGATGAGGATCGTTTCGCATGATTGAACAAGATGGATTGCACGCAGGTTCTCCGGCCGCTTGGGTGGAGA
GGCTATTCGGCTATGACTGGGCACAACAGACAATCGGCTGCTCTGATGCCGCCGTGTTCCGGCTGTCAGC
GCAGGGGCGCCCGGTTCTTTTTGTCAAGACCGACCTGTCCGGTGCCCTGAATGAACTGCAGGACGAGGCA
GCGCGGCTATCGTGGCTGGCCACGACGGGCGTTCCTTGCGCAGCTGTGCTCGACGTTGTCACTGAAGCGG
GAAGGGACTGGCTGCTATTGGGCGAAGTGCCGGGGCAGGATCTCCTGTCATCTCACCTTGCTCCTGCCGA
GAAAGTATCCATCATGGCTGATGCAATGCGGCGGCTGCATACGCTTGATCCGGCTACCTGCCCATTCGAC
CACCAAGCGAAACATCGCATCGAGCGAGCACGTACTCGGATGGAAGCCGGTCTTGTCGATCAGGATGATC
TGGACGAAGAGCATCAGGGGCTCGCGCCAGCCGAACTGTTCGCCAGGCTCAAGGCGCGCATGCCCGACGG
CGAGGATCTCGTCGTGACCCATGGCGATGCCTGCTTGCCGAATATCATGGTGGAAAATGGCCGCTTTTCT
GGATTCATCGACTGTGGCCGGCTGGGTGTGGCGGACCGCTATCAGGACATAGCGTTGGCTACCCGTGATA
TTGCTGAAGAGCTTGGCGGCGAATGGGCTGACCGCTTCCTCGTGCTTTACGGTATCGCCGCTCCCGATTC
GCAGCGCATCGCCTTCTATCGCCTTCTTGACGAGTTCTTCTGAGCGGGACTCTGGGGTTCGAAATGACCG
ACCAAGCGACGCCCAACCTGCCATCACGAGATTTCGATTCCACCGCCGCCTTCTATGAAAGGTTGGGCTT
CGGAATCGTTTTCCGGGACGCCGGCTGGATGATCCTCCAGCGCGGGGATCTCATGCTGGAGTTCTTCGCC
CACCCCAACTTGTTTATTGCAGCTTATAATGGTTACAAATAAAGCAATAGCATCACAAATTTCACAAATA
AAGCATTTTTTTCACTGCATTCTAGTTGTGGTTTGTCCAAACTCATCAATGTATCTTATCATGTCTGTAT
ACCGTCGACCTCTAGCTAGAGCTTGGCGTAATCATGGTCATAGCTGTTTCCTGTGTGAAATTGTTATCCG
CTCACAATTCCACACAACATACGAGCCGGAAGCATAAAGTGTAAAGCCTGGGGTGCCTAATGAGTGAGCT
AACTCACATTAATTGCGTTGCGCTCACTGCCCGCTTTCCAGTCGGGAAACCTGTCGTGCCAGCTGCATTA
ATGAATCGGCCAACGCGCGGGGAGAGGCGGTTTGCGTATTGGGCGCTCTTCCGCTTCCTCGCTCACTGAC
TCGCTGCGCTCGGTCGTTCGGCTGCGGCGAGCGGTATCAGCTCACTCAAAGGCGGTAATACGGTTATCCA
CAGAATCAGGGGATAACGCAGGAAAGAACATGTGAGCAAAAGGCCAGCAAAAGGCCAGGAACCGTAAAAA
GGCCGCGTTGCTGGCGTTTTTCCATAGGCTCCGCCCCCCTGACGAGCATCACAAAAATCGACGCTCAAGT
CAGAGGTGGCGAAACCCGACAGGACTATAAAGATACCAGGCGTTTCCCCCTGGAAGCTCCCTCGTGCGCT
CTCCTGTTCCGACCCTGCCGCTTACCGGATACCTGTCCGCCTTTCTCCCTTCGGGAAGCGTGGCGCTTTC
TCATAGCTCACGCTGTAGGTATCTCAGTTCGGTGTAGGTCGTTCGCTCCAAGCTGGGCTGTGTGCACGAA
CCCCCCGTTCAGCCCGACCGCTGCGCCTTATCCGGTAACTATCGTCTTGAGTCCAACCCGGTAAGACACG
ACTTATCGCCACTGGCAGCAGCCACTGGTAACAGGATTAGCAGAGCGAGGTATGTAGGCGGTGCTACAGA
GTTCTTGAAGTGGTGGCCTAACTACGGCTACACTAGAAGAACAGTATTTGGTATCTGCGCTCTGCTGAAG
CCAGTTACCTTCGGAAAAAGAGTTGGTAGCTCTTGATCCGGCAAACAAACCACCGCTGGTAGCGGTGGTT
TTTTTGTTTGCAAGCAGCAGATTACGCGCAGAAAAAAAGGATCTCAAGAAGATCCTTTGATCTTTTCTAC
GGGGTCTGACGCTCAGTGGAACGAAAACTCACGTTAAGGGATTTTGGTCATGAGATTATCAAAAAGGATC
TTCACCTAGATCCTTTTAAATTAAAAATGAAGTTTTAAATCAATCTAAAGTATATATGAGTAAACTTGGT
CTGACAGTTACCAATGCTTAATCAGTGAGGCACCTATCTCAGCGATCTGTCTATTTCGTTCATCCATAGT
TGCCTGACTCCCCGTCGTGTAGATAACTACGATACGGGAGGGCTTACCATCTGGCCCCAGTGCTGCAATG
ATACCGCGAGACCCACGCTCACCGGCTCCAGATTTATCAGCAATAAACCAGCCAGCCGGAAGGGCCGAGC
GCAGAAGTGGTCCTGCAACTTTATCCGCCTCCATCCAGTCTATTAATTGTTGCCGGGAAGCTAGAGTAAG
TAGTTCGCCAGTTAATAGTTTGCGCAACGTTGTTGCCATTGCTACAGGCATCGTGGTGTCACGCTCGTCG
TTTGGTATGGCTTCATTCAGCTCCGGTTCCCAACGATCAAGGCGAGTTACATGATCCCCCATGTTGTGCA
AAAAAGCGGTTAGCTCCTTCGGTCCTCCGATCGTTGTCAGAAGTAAGTTGGCCGCAGTGTTATCACTCAT
GGTTATGGCAGCACTGCATAATTCTCTTACTGTCATGCCATCCGTAAGATGCTTTTCTGTGACTGGTGAG
TACTCAACCAAGTCATTCTGAGAATAGTGTATGCGGCGACCGAGTTGCTCTTGCCCGGCGTCAATACGGG
ATAATACCGCGCCACATAGCAGAACTTTAAAAGTGCTCATCATTGGAAAACGTTCTTCGGGGCGAAAACT
CTCAAGGATCTTACCGCTGTTGAGATCCAGTTCGATGTAACCCACTCGTGCACCCAACTGATCTTCAGCA
TCTTTTACTTTCACCAGCGTTTCTGGGTGAGCAAAAACAGGAAGGCAAAATGCCGCAAAAAAGGGAATAA
GGGCGACACGGAAATGTTGAATACTCATACTCTTCCTTTTTCAATATTATTGAAGCATTTATCAGGGTTA
TTGTCTCATGAGCGGATACATATTTGAATGTATTTAGAAAAATAAACAAATAGGGGTTCCGCGCACATTT
CCCCGAAAAGTGCCACCTGACGTC
