>Addgene plasmid #10865 | p4489 Flag-betaTrCP | addgene partial sequence | sequence record 39427 | CMV-F 5'-CGCAAATGGGCGGTAGGCGTG-3'
ACTAGAGAACCCACTGCTTACTGGCTTATCGAAATTAATACGACTCACTATAGGGAGACCCAAGCTTGGT
ACCGAGCTCGGATCCGCCACCATGGACTACAAGGACGACGATGACAAAGATGACCCGGCCGAGGCGGTGC
TGCAAGAGAAGGCACTCAAGTTTATGAATTCCTCAGAGAGAGAAGACTGTAATAATGGCGAACCCCCTAG
GAAGATAATACCAGAGAAGAATTCACTTAGACAGACATACAACAGCTGTGCCAGACTCTGCTTAAACCAA
GAAACAGTATGTTTAGCAAGCACTGCTATGAAGACTGAGAATTGTGTGGCCAAAACAAAACTTGCCAATG
GCACTTCCAGTATGATTGTGCCCAAGCAACGGAAACTCTCAGCAAGCTATGAAAAGGAAAAGGAACTGTG
TGTCAAATACTTTGAGCAGTGGTCAGAGTCAGATCAAGTGGAATTTGTGGAACATCTTATATCCCAAATG
TGTCATTACCAACATGGGCACATAAACTCGTATCTTAAACCTATGTTGCAGAGAGATTTCATAACTGCTC
TGCCAGCTCGGGGATTGGATCATATTGCTGAGAACATTCTGTCATACCTGGATGCCAAATCACTATGTGC
TGCTGAACTTGTGTGCAAGGAATGGTACCGAGTGACCTCTGATGGCATGCTGTGGAAGAAGCTTATCGAG
AGAATGGTCAGGACAGATTCTCTGTGGAGAGGCCTGGCGGAACGAAGAGGATGGGGACAGTATTTATTCA
AAAACAAACCTCCTGACGGGAATGCTCCTCCCAACTCTTTTTATAGAGC
