>Addgene plasmid #10865 | p4489 Flag-betaTrCP | addgene partial sequence | sequence record 137982 | BGH-rev 5'-TAGAAGGCACAGTCGAGG-3'
AATAGGGCCCTCTAGATGCATGCTCGAGCGGCCGCTTATCTGGAGATGTAGGTGTATGTTCGAGAAGGGG
AACGGGGGGGTTCAGCTTGGGCAGCTGGATCATTTAGGAAGTCCCAGATGAGGATTGTGTCATCATGTGA
ACTACTGACAATCTGGAATTCATCAAACTGTAGTCGAAAAACTCTTCCGGAATGCTCCACAAGGGTCCGT
AGACAGAGTGTCCCTGCAGGAGCACGGGGGTCCAAAGCAGCCACAAGATCCCACACTTTAATTTTTCCAT
CATAGGCCCCACTGACTATCCTCTTGTTATCAAATCGAATACAACGCACCAATTCCTCATGGCCTTCTAA
CACTCGTAAACATGCACCACATTCTATGTCCCATAATCTGATAGTGTTGTCAGATGAGCCACTCACTACC
AGCCTGTCCCTGTACTGCAAACAGGCAATGCCTCGTTTGTGTCCATTTAAGGTCCTTACAAATTCACAAG
TACTTGTGTTCCATACCTTTATAGTTCTATCCCCAGATGCAGAAACAATGTACTTGTCATCAAAGTCTAC
AACATTGACAGCAGCTCGGTGTCCGACCAGCACCCTCCGGAGGGTAATGTCAGTTGGGGAGGCCATATCC
CATACAGCAATGGAACGATCTTTGGAGCAGGTCACCATCATGCCATTATTGAAACGCAAGTGCAGAACTG
CTTCACAATGGTGAATCAACGTGTTTAGCATTTCACCTGTATTTACATCCCACACTCTGACCGTGGAATC
CGATGATCCTGTTATGATCACTCTCTCATCATACTGGAGACAGAGGACTGAACCTGTATGGCCTGTGAGA
ATTCGCTTGCATTCCAATGTGTTTTT
